Addgene plasmid #173865: mVenus-NES-SspB-Tiam-DHPH-P2A-iLIDcaax
Purpose: Mammalian expression of mVenus-NES-SspB-Tiam-DHPH-P2A-iLIDcaax (opto-Rac1)
Depositing lab: Takao Nakata. Publication: Optogenetic control of small GTPases reveals RhoA mediates intracellular calcium signaling. Inaba H, Miao Q, Nakata T. J Biol Chem. 2021 Jan-Jun;296:100290. doi: 10.1016/j.jbc.2021.100290. Epub 2021 Jan 13. PubMed 33453281.
Backbone
  Vector backbone: pEGFP-N1
  Backbone manufacturer: Clontech
  Backbone size w/o insert (bp): 3946
  Total vector size (bp): 7426
  Modifications to backbone: EGFP was removed
  Vector type: Mammalian Expression
Growth in bacteria
  Bacterial resistance: Kanamycin, 50 μg/mL
  Growth temperature: 37°C
  Growth strain: DH5alpha
  Copy number: High Copy
Gene/Insert
  Gene/Insert name: mVenus-NES-SspB-Tiam-DHPH-P2A-iLIDcaax
  Species: H. sapiens (human); Avena sativa (oat)
  Insert size (bp): 3480
  Promoter: CMV
  Tag / fusion protein: mVenus (N terminal on insert); C-terminal CAAX-box (C terminal on backbone)
  Cloning method: Restriction Enzyme; 5′ cloning site AgeI (not destroyed); 3′ cloning site NotI (not destroyed)
  Sequencing primers: 5′ GGTCTATATAAGCAGAGCTGG; 3′ AAGTAAAACCTCTACAAATGTGG
Terms and licenses: Academic/Nonprofit Terms; Industry Terms: Not Available to Industry
How to cite: mVenus-NES-SspB-Tiam-DHPH-P2A-iLIDcaax was a gift from Takao Nakata (Addgene plasmid # 173865 ; http://n2t.net/addgene:173865 ; RRID:Addgene_173865)
