[The description below was written by a language model from this plasmid's Addgene catalogue record and pLannotate feature annotations shown in this document.]
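Description:
mVenus-NES-SspB-Tiam-DHPH-P2A-iLIDcaax is a 7.4 kb mammalian expression plasmid built on the Clontech pEGFP-N1 backbone with EGFP removed. A 3.5 kb optogenetic cassette, referred to as opto-Rac1, was cloned between retained AgeI and NotI sites. The plasmid replicates at high copy in E. coli from a pUC-type ColE1 origin and also carries an f1 origin. Selection relies on the Tn5 NeoR/KanR gene, which is preceded by both a bacterial (AmpR) promoter and the SV40 early promoter and is terminated by the HSV TK poly(A) signal. This arrangement gives kanamycin resistance in bacteria and potential G418 selection in mammalian cells.

The CMV enhancer/promoter drives a single open reading frame that ends at the SV40 poly(A) signal. A P2A self-cleaving peptide splits the translation product into two polypeptides. The first is mVenus fused to a nuclear export signal, the SspB binding partner, and the DH-PH catalytic region of human TIAM1, a guanine nucleotide exchange factor that activates Rac1. The second is iLID, an engineered light-sensing domain based on the Avena sativa LOV2 domain. iLID is anchored to the plasma membrane by a C-terminal CAAX box, which the feature table annotates as a K-Ras fragment. The automated annotation labels the LOV region as miniSOG, most likely because of homology between LOV domains rather than the presence of that protein. The P2A and NES elements are not annotated.

Blue light exposes the SspB-binding peptide in iLID, which recruits the cytosolic, yellow-fluorescent Tiam1 DH-PH module to the membrane. This allows local, reversible activation of Rac1 and imaging of the recruited component. The associated study used such tools to examine small GTPase signalling.
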