Features (pLannotate 1.2.2; 17 found; start..end, strand, type, name):
     44..838     +  CDS            NeoR/KanR: aminoglycoside phosphotransferase from Tn5; aph(3')-II (or nptII); confers resistance to neomycin, kanamycin, and G418 (Geneticin®)
    859..1011    +  CDS            ble (fragment): BLE_KLEPN - Experimental evidence at protein level: Swiss-Prot protein existence level 1. Binding protein with a strong affinity to the bleomycin family of antibiotics. Binds to CL990; an antimitotic-antibiotic compound. From Klebsiella pneumoniae.
   1070..1117    +  polyA_signal   HSV TK poly(A) signal: herpes simplex virus thymidine kinase polyadenylation signal (Cole and Stacy, 1985)
   1208..1224    -  polyA_signal   bGH poly(A) signal (fragment): bovine growth hormone polyadenylation signal
   1446..2034    +  rep_origin     ori: high-copy-number ColE1/pMB1/pBR322/pUC origin of replication
   2209..2512    +  enhancer       CMV enhancer: human cytomegalovirus immediate early enhancer
   2513..2716    +  promoter       CMV promoter: human cytomegalovirus (CMV) immediate early promoter
   2761..3477    +  CDS            mVenus: mVenus is a basic (constitutively fluorescent) yellow fluorescent protein published in 2006, derived from Aequorea victoria. It is reported to be a rapidly-maturing monomer with moderate acid sensitivity.
   3526..3867    +  CDS            sspB (fragment): SSPB_HAEIN - Experimental evidence at protein level: Swiss-Prot protein existence level 1. Also stimulates degradation of the N-terminus of RseA (residues 1-108, alone or in complex with sigma-E) by ClpX-ClpP in a non-ssrA-mediated fashion. From Haemophilus influenzae (strain ATCC 51907 / DSM 11121 / KW20 / Rd).
   3904..5646    +  CDS            TIAM1 (fragment): TIAM1_HUMAN - Experimental evidence at protein level: Swiss-Prot protein existence level 1. Guanyl-nucleotide exchange factor that activates RHO-like proteins and connects extracellular signals to cytoskeletal activities. Activates RAC1, CDC42, and to a lesser extent RHOA and their downstream signaling to regulate processes like cell adhesion and cell migration. From Homo sapiens (Human).
   5761..6078    +  CDS            miniSOG: miniSOG is a basic (constitutively fluorescent) cyan fluorescent protein published in 2011, derived from Arabidopsis thaliana. It requires the cofactor flavin for fluorescence.
   6196..6239    +  CDS            K-Ras (fragment): human small GTPase proto-oncoprotein
   6256..6339    +  CDS            large T antigen (fragment): large T antigen from SV40 (simian virus 40)
   6362..6483    +  polyA_signal   SV40 poly(A) signal: SV40 polyadenylation signal
   6517..6945    -  rep_origin     f1 ori (sequence partly withheld): f1 bacteriophage origin of replication; arrow indicates direction of (+) strand synthesis
   6972..7076    +  promoter       AmpR promoter: bla
   7078..9       +  promoter       SV40 promoter (across the origin): SV40 enhancer and early promoter
>Addgene plasmid #173865 | mVenus-NES-SspB-Tiam-DHPH-P2A-iLIDcaax | addgene full sequence | sequence record 341712 | Addgene NGS Result
TTTTGCAAAGATCGATCAAGAGACAGGATGAGGATCGTTTCGCATGATTGAACAAGATGGATTGCACGCA
GGTTCTCCGGCCGCTTGGGTGGAGAGGCTATTCGGCTATGACTGGGCACAACAGACAATCGGCTGCTCTG
ATGCCGCCGTGTTCCGGCTGTCAGCGCAGGGGCGCCCGGTTCTTTTTGTCAAGACCGACCTGTCCGGTGC
CCTGAATGAACTGCAAGACGAGGCAGCGCGGCTATCGTGGCTGGCCACGACGGGCGTTCCTTGCGCAGCT
GTGCTCGACGTTGTCACTGAAGCGGGAAGGGACTGGCTGCTATTGGGCGAAGTGCCGGGGCAGGATCTCC
TGTCATCTCACCTTGCTCCTGCCGAGAAAGTATCCATCATGGCTGATGCAATGCGGCGGCTGCATACGCT
TGATCCGGCTACCTGCCCATTCGACCACCAAGCGAAACATCGCATCGAGCGAGCACGTACTCGGATGGAA
GCCGGTCTTGTCGATCAGGATGATCTGGACGAAGAGCATCAGGGGCTCGCGCCAGCCGAACTGTTCGCCA
GGCTCAAGGCGAGCATGCCCGACGGCGAGGATCTCGTCGTGACCCATGGCGATGCCTGCTTGCCGAATAT
CATGGTGGAAAATGGCCGCTTTTCTGGATTCATCGACTGTGGCCGGCTGGGTGTGGCGGACCGCTATCAG
GACATAGCGTTGGCTACCCGTGATATTGCTGAAGAGCTTGGCGGCGAATGGGCTGACCGCTTCCTCGTGC
TTTACGGTATCGCCGCTCCCGATTCGCAGCGCATCGCCTTCTATCGCCTTCTTGACGAGTTCTTCTGAGC
GGGACTCTGGGGTTCGAAATGACCGACCAAGCGACGCCCAACCTGCCATCACGAGATTTCGATTCCACCG
CCGCCTTCTATGAAAGGTTGGGCTTCGGAATCGTTTTCCGGGACGCCGGCTGGATGATCCTCCAGCGCGG
GGATCTCATGCTGGAGTTCTTCGCCCACCCTAGGGGGAGGCTAACTGAAACACGGAAGGAGACAATACCG
GAAGGAACCCGCGCTATGACGGCAATAAAAAGACAGAATAAAACGCACGGTGTTGGGTCGTTTGTTCATA
AACGCGGGGTTCGGTCCCAGGGCTGGCACTCTGTCGATACCCCACCGAGACCCCATTGGGGCCAATACGC
CCGCGTTTCTTCCTTTTCCCCACCCCACCCCCCAAGTTCGGGTGAAGGCCCAGGGCTCGCAGCCAACGTC
GGGGCGGCAGGCCCTGCCATAGCCTCAGGTTACTCATATATACTTTAGATTGATTTAAAACTTCATTTTT
AATTTAAAAGGATCTAGGTGAAGATCCTTTTTGATAATCTCATGACCAAAATCCCTTAACGTGAGTTTTC
GTTCCACTGAGCGTCAGACCCCGTAGAAAAGATCAAAGGATCTTCTTGAGATCCTTTTTTTCTGCGCGTA
ATCTGCTGCTTGCAAACAAAAAAACCACCGCTACCAGCGGTGGTTTGTTTGCCGGATCAAGAGCTACCAA
CTCTTTTTCCGAAGGTAACTGGCTTCAGCAGAGCGCAGATACCAAATACTGTTCTTCTAGTGTAGCCGTA
GTTAGGCCACCACTTCAAGAACTCTGTAGCACCGCCTACATACCTCGCTCTGCTAATCCTGTTACCAGTG
GCTGCTGCCAGTGGCGATAAGTCGTGTCTTACCGGGTTGGACTCAAGACGATAGTTACCGGATAAGGCGC
AGCGGTCGGGCTGAACGGGGGGTTCGTGCACACAGCCCAGCTTGGAGCGAACGACCTACACCGAACTGAG
ATACCTACAGCGTGAGCTATGAGAAAGCGCCACGCTTCCCGAAGGGAGAAAGGCGGACAGGTATCCGGTA
AGCGGCAGGGTCGGAACAGGAGAGCGCACGAGGGAGCTTCCAGGGGGAAACGCCTGGTATCTTTATAGTC
CTGTCGGGTTTCGCCACCTCTGACTTGAGCGTCGATTTTTGTGATGCTCGTCAGGGGGGCGGAGCCTATG
GAAAAACGCCAGCAACGCGGCCTTTTTACGGTTCCTGGCCTTTTGCTGGCCTTTTGCTCACATGTTCTTT
CCTGCGTTATCCCCTGATTCTGTGGATAACCGTATTACCGCCATGCATTAGTTATTAATAGTAATCAATT
ACGGGGTCATTAGTTCATAGCCCATATATGGAGTTCCGCGTTACATAACTTACGGTAAATGGCCCGCCTG
GCTGACCGCCCAACGACCCCCGCCCATTGACGTCAATAATGACGTATGTTCCCATAGTAACGCCAATAGG
GACTTTCCATTGACGTCAATGGGTGGAGTATTTACGGTAAACTGCCCACTTGGCAGTACATCAAGTGTAT
CATATGCCAAGTACGCCCCCTATTGACGTCAATGACGGTAAATGGCCCGCCTGGCATTATGCCCAGTACA
TGACCTTATGGGACTTTCCTACTTGGCAGTACATCTACGTATTAGTCATCGCTATTACCATGGTGATGCG
GTTTTGGCAGTACATCAATGGGCGTGGATAGCGGTTTGACTCACGGGGATTTCCAAGTCTCCACCCCATT
GACGTCAATGGGAGTTTGTTTTGGCACCAAAATCAACGGGACTTTCCAAAATGTCGTAACAACTCCGCCC
CATTGACGCAAATGGGCGGTAGGCGTGTACGGTGGGAGGTCTATATAAGCAGAGCTGGTTTAGTGAACCG
TCAGATCCGCTAGCGCTACCGGTCGCCACCATGGTGAGCAAGGGCGAGGAGCTGTTCACCGGGGTGGTGC
CCATCCTGGTCGAGCTGGACGGCGACGTAAACGGCCACAAGTTCAGCGTGTCCGGCGAGGGCGAGGGCGA
TGCCACCTACGGCAAGCTGACCCTGAAGTTCATCAGCACCACCGGCAAGCTGCCCGTGCCCTGGCCCACC
CTCGTGACCACCCTCGGCTACGGCCTGCAGTGCTTCGCCCGCTACCCCGACCACATGAAGCAGCACGACT
TCTTCAAGTCCGCCATGCCCGAAGGCTACGTCCAGGAGCGCACCATCTTCTTCAAGGACGACGGCAACTA
CAAGACCCGCGCCGAGGTGAAGTTCGAGGGCGACACCCTGGTGAACCGCATCGAGCTGAAGGGCATCGAC
TTCAAGGAGGACGGCAACATCCTGGGGCACAAGCTGGAGTACAACTACAACAGCCACAACGTCTATATCA
CCGCCGACAAGCAGAAGAACGGCATCAAGGCAAACTTCAAGATCCGCCACAACATCGAGGACGGCGGCGT
GCAGCTCGCCGACCACTACCAGCAGAACACCCCCATCGGCGACGGCCCCGTGCTGCTGCCCGACAACCAC
TACCTGAGCTACCAGTCCAAACTGAGCAAAGACCCCAACGAGAAGCGCGATCACATGGTCCTGCTGGAGT
TCGTGACCGCCGCCGGGATCACTCTCGGCATGGACGAGCTGTACAAGTTCGGCATTGATCTGAGCGGCCT
GACCCTGGGTACCAGTGCTGGAGGTAGCTCCCCGAAACGCCCTAAGCTGCTGCGTGAATATTACGATTGG
CTGGTTGATAACAGCTTTACCCCATATCTGGTGGTGGATGCCACATACCTGGGCGTGAACGTGCCCGTGG
AGTATGTGAAAGACGGTCAGATCGTGCTGAATCTGTCTGCAAGTGCGACCGGCAACCTGCAACTGACAAA
TGATTTTATCCAGTTCAACGCCCGCTTTAAGGGCGTGTCTCGTGAACTGTATATCCCGATGGGTGCCGCT
CTGGCCATTTACGCTCGCGAGAACGGCGATGGTGTGATGTTCGAACCAGAAGAAATCTATGACGAGCTGA
ATATTGGTCTCGACAGTGCTGGAGGTAGTGCTGGAGGTTCAGCTGGTGGACTCGAGATGAACCCCTCTGA
CCAGAGCCCATCTCCTCAGGACTCCACGGGGCCTCAGCTGGCGACCATGAGACAACTCTCGGATGCAGAT
AAGCTGCGCAAGGTGATCTGCGAGCTCCTGGAGACGGAGCGCACCTACGTGAAGGATTTAAACTGTCTTA
TGGAGAGATACCTAAAGCCTCTTCAAAAAGAAACTTTTCTCACCCAGGATGAGCTTGACGTGCTTTTTGG
AAATTTAACGGAAATGGTAGAGTTTCAAGTAGAATTCCTTAAAACTCTAGAAGATGGAGTGAGACTGGTA
CCTGATTTGGAAAAGCTTGAGAAGGTTGATCAATTTAAGAAAGTGCTGTTCTCTCTGGGGGGATCATTCC
TGTATTATGCTGACCGCTTCAAGCTCTACAGTGCCTTCTGCGCCAGCCACACAAAAGTTCCCAAGGTCCT
GGTGAAAGCCAAGACAGACACGGCTTTCAAGGCATTCTTGGATGCCCAGAACCCGAAGCAGCAGCACTCA
TCCACGCTGGAGTCGTACCTCATCAAGCCCATCCAGAGGATCCTCAAGTACCCACTTCTGCTCAGGGAGC
TGTTCGCCCTGACCGATGCGGAGAGCGAGGAGCACTACCACCTGGACGTGGCCATCAAGACCATGAACAA
GGTTGCCAGTCACATCAATGAGATGCAGAAAATCCATGAAGAGTTTGGGGCTGTGTTTGACCAGCTGATT
GCTGAACAGACTGGTGGGAAAAAAGAGGTTGCAGATCTGAGCATGGGAGACCTGCTTTTGCACACTACCG
TGATCTGGCTGAACCCGCCGGCCTCGCTGGGCAAGTGGAAAAAGGAACCAGAGTTGGCAGCATTCGTCTT
CAAAACTGCTGTGGTCCTTGTGTATAAAGATGGTTCCAAACAGAAGAAGAAACTTGTAGGATCTCACAGG
CTTTCCATTTATGAGGACTGGGACCCCTTCAGATTTCGACACATGATCCCCACGGAAGCGCTGCAGGTTC
GAGCTTTGGCGAGTGCAGATGCAGAGGCAAATGCCGTGTGTGAAATTGTCCATGTAAAATCCGAGTCTGA
AGGGAGGCCGGAGAGGGTCTTTCACTTGTGCTGCAGCTCCCCAGAGAGCCGAAAGGATTTCCTAAAGGCT
GTGCATTCAATCCTGCGTGATAAGCACAGAAGACAGCTCCTCAAAACCGAGAGCCTTCCCTCATCCCAGC
AATATGTCCCTTTTGGAGGCAAAAGATTGTGTGCACTGAAGGGGGCCAGGCCGGCCATGAGCAGGGCAGT
GTCTGCCCCAAGCAAGTCTCTTGGGAGGAGGAGGCGGCGGCTGGCTCGAAACAGGTTTACCATTGATTCT
GATGCCGTCTCCGCAAGCAGCCCGGAGAAAGAGTCCCAGCAGCCCCCCGGTGGCGGGGACACTGACCGAT
GGGTAGAGGAGCAGTTTGATCTTGCTCAGTATGAGGAGCAAGATGACATCAAGGAGACAGACATCCTCAG
TGACGATGATGAGTTCTGTGAGTCCGTGAAGGGTGCCTCAGTGGACAGAGACCTGCAGGAGCGGCTTCAG
GCCACCTCCATCAGTCAGCGGGAAAGAGGCCGGAAAACCCTGGATAGTCACGCGTCCCGCATGGCACAGC
TCAAGAAGCAAGCTGCCCTGTCGGGGATCAATGGAGGCCTGGAGAGCGCAAGCGAGGAAGTCATTTGGGT
TAGGCGTGAAGACTTTGCCCCCTCCAGGAAACTGAACACTGAGATCCCGCGGGGAAGCGGAGCTACTAAC
TTCAGCCTGCTGAAGCAGGCTGGAGACGTGGAGGAGAACCCTGGACCTGCACCGGGATCCGGGGAGTTTC
TGGCAACCACACTGGAACGGATCGAGAAAAATTTCGTGATTACTGATCCGAGACTGCCTGACAACCCAAT
CATTTTTGCGAGCGATTCCTTCCTGCAGCTGACAGAATATTCTCGGGAAGAGATCCTGGGGCGCAATTGC
CGTTTTCTGCAGGGACCCGAGACAGACCGTGCCACTGTTCGGAAAATCAGAGATGCTATTGACAACCAGA
CTGAAGTGACCGTTCAGCTGATCAATTATACCAAGAGCGGCAAGAAGTTCTGGAACGTGTTCCACCTGCA
GCCGATGCGCGATTATAAGGGCGACGTCCAGTACTTCATTGGCGTGCAGCTGGATGGCACCGAACGTCTT
CATGGCGCCGCTGAGCGTGAGGCGGTCTGCCTGATCAAAAAGACAGCCTTTCAGATTGCTGAGGCAGCGA
ACGACGAAAATTACTTTGGAAGCGGGAGTGGGAGCAAAAAGAAGAAAAAGAAGTCAAAGACAAAGTGTGT
AATTATGTAGGCGGCCGCGACTCTAGATCATAATCAGCCATACCACATTTGTAGAGGTTTTACTTGCTTT
AAAAAACCTCCCACACCTCCCCCTGAACCTGAAACATAAAATGAATGCAATTGTTGTTGTTAACTTGTTT
ATTGCAGCTTATAATGGTTACAAATAAAGCAATAGCATCACAAATTTCACAAATAAAGCATTTTTTTCAC
TGCATTCTAGTTGTGGTTTGTCCAAACTCATCAATGTATCTTAAGGCGTAAATTGTAAGCGTTAATATTT
TGTTAAAATTCGCGTTAAATTTTTGTTAAATCAGCTCATTTTTTAACCAATAGGCCGAAATCGGCAAAAT
CCCTTATAAATCAAAAGAATAGACCGAGATAGGGT
[37 nt withheld, positions 6616-6652]
AAAGAACGTGGACTCCAACGTCAAAGG
[49 nt withheld, positions 6680-6728]
T
[91 nt withheld, positions 6730-6820]
G
[124 nt withheld, positions 6822-6945]
CAGGTGGCACTTTTCGGGGAAATGTGCGCGGAACCCCTATTTGTTTATTTTTCTAAATACATTCAAATAT
GTATCCGCTCATGAGACAATAACCCTGATAAATGCTTCAATAATATTGAAAAAGGAAGAGTCCTGAGGCG
GAAAGAACCAGCTGTGGAATGTGTGTCAGTTAGGGTGTGGAAAGTCCCCAGGCTCCCCAGCAGGCAGAAG
TATGCAAAGCATGCATCTCAATTAGTCAGCAACCAGGTGTGGAAAGTCCCCAGGCTCCCCAGCAGGCAGA
AGTATGCAAAGCATGCATCTCAATTAGTCAGCAACCATAGTCCCGCCCCTAACTCCGCCCATCCCGCCCC
TAACTCCGCCCAGTTCCGCCCATTCTCCGCCCCATGGCTGACTAATTTTTTTTATTTATGCAGAGGCCGA
GGCCGCCTCGGCCTCTGAGCTATTCCAGAAGTAGTGAGGAGGCTTTTTTGGAGGCCTAGGC
